Addgene plasmid #140848: pLz56_polyPro_CsoS2_MR_r1
Purpose: Same as pLz47 but with MR repeat 1 instead of N*-peptide
Depositing lab: David Savage. Depositing organization: University of California, Berkeley. Publication: Multivalent interactions between CsoS2 and Rubisco mediate alpha-carboxysome formation. Oltrogge LM, Chaijarasphong T, Chen AW, Bolin ER, Marqusee S, Savage DF. Nat Struct Mol Biol. 2020 Mar;27(3):281-287. doi: 10.1038/s41594-020-0387-7. Epub 2020 Mar 2. PubMed 32123388.
Backbone
  Vector backbone: pET-14b
  Backbone manufacturer: Novagen
  Backbone size w/o insert (bp): 4614
  Total vector size (bp): 5039
  Modifications to backbone: elimination of built-in His-tag and thrombin recognition site; introduction of BsaI sites for Golden Gate assembly
  Vector type: Bacterial Expression
Growth in bacteria
  Bacterial resistance: Ampicillin, 100 μg/mL
  Growth temperature: 37°C
  Growth strain: DH5alpha
  Copy number: High Copy
Gene/Insert
  Gene/Insert name: polyproline helix with CsoS2 MR repeat 1
  Insert size (bp): 432
  Promoter: T7
  Tag / fusion protein: Hexahistidine tag (N terminal on insert)
  Cloning method: Restriction Enzyme; 5′ cloning site BsaI (destroyed during cloning); 3′ cloning site BsaI (destroyed during cloning)
  Sequencing primers: 5′ T7 forward; 3′ T7 reverse
Terms and licenses: Academic/Nonprofit Terms; Industry Terms: Not Available to Industry
How to cite: pLz56_polyPro_CsoS2_MR_r1 was a gift from David Savage (Addgene plasmid # 140848 ; http://n2t.net/addgene:140848 ; RRID:Addgene_140848)
