[The description below was written by a language model from this plasmid's Addgene catalogue record and pLannotate feature annotations shown in this document.]
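Description:
pLz56_polyPro_CsoS2_MR_r1 is a bacterial expression plasmid of about 5 kb built on a modified pET-14b backbone. The vector's built-in His-tag and thrombin site were removed, and BsaI sites were added for Golden Gate assembly; these sites were destroyed when the insert was cloned. It replicates from a ColE1/pBR322-type origin and retains the pBR322-derived bom and rop elements. The catalogue lists it as high copy, although rop normally moderates copy number. Selection is by ampicillin through the TEM beta-lactamase gene (bla) and its own promoter. The two tetracycline-resistance segments and the tet promoter are interrupted remnants of the pBR322 lineage and are not a functional marker.

The expression cassette starts with a T7 promoter and the phage T7 gene 10 ribosome binding site, so transcription requires a host that supplies T7 RNA polymerase. The open reading frame begins with an N-terminal hexahistidine tag followed by a TEV protease recognition site (annotated as a fragment), which should allow affinity purification and tag removal. The 432 bp insert is described as a polyproline helix carrying repeat 1 of the middle region (MR) of CsoS2. The annotation identifies a short fragment of csoS2 from Halothiobacillus neapolitanus, a protein essential for alpha-carboxysome assembly. The polyproline segment itself is not annotated. A short match to a T7 gene 10B-derived solubility tag lies just upstream of the T7 terminator and is probably residual backbone sequence rather than a deliberate fusion.

The record describes the plasmid as identical to the companion construct pLz47 except that MR repeat 1 replaces the N*-peptide. This suggests it serves as a comparison construct in work on multivalent CsoS2–Rubisco interactions, though the record does not state the specific assay.
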