Features (pLannotate 1.2.2; 16 found; start..end, strand, type, name):
      1..19      +  promoter       T7 promoter: promoter for bacteriophage T7 RNA polymerase
     51..73      +  RBS            RBS: efficient ribosome binding site from bacteriophage T7 gene 10 (Olins and Rangwala, 1989)
     92..109     +  CDS            6xHis: 6xHis affinity tag
    110..127     +  CDS            TEV site (fragment): tobacco etch virus (TEV) protease recognition and cleavage site
    323..472     +  CDS            csoS2 (fragment): CSOS2_HALNC - Experimental evidence at protein level: Swiss-Prot protein existence level 1. Unlike beta-carboxysomes, alpha-carboxysomes (Cb) can form without cargo protein. CsoS2 is essential for Cb formation and is also capable of targeting foreign proteins to the Cb. The Cb shell assembles with the aid of CsoS2; CsoS1A, CsoS1B and CsoS1C form the majority of the shell while CsoS4A and CsoS4B form vertices. CsoS1D forms pseudohexamers that probably control metabolite flux into and out of the shell. From Halothiobacillus neapolitanus (strain ATCC 23641 / c2) (Thiobacillus neapolitanus).
    526..575     +  CDS            SET1 (fragment): solubility-enhancement tag derived from T7 phage gene 10B
    583..630     +  terminator     T7 terminator: transcription terminator for bacteriophage T7 RNA polymerase
    656..948     -  CDS            TcR (fragment): tetracycline efflux protein; tet; confers resistance to tetracycline
    996..1024    -  promoter       tet promoter: E. coli promoter for tetracycline efflux protein gene
   1137..1241    +  promoter       AmpR promoter: bla
   1242..2099    +  CDS            bla: BLAT_ECOLX - Experimental evidence at protein level: Swiss-Prot protein existence level 1. TEM-type are the most prevalent beta-lactamases in enterobacteria; they hydrolyze the beta-lactam bond in susceptible beta-lactam antibiotics, thus conferring resistance to penicillins and cephalosporins. TEM-3 and TEM-4 are capable of hydrolyzing cefotaxime and ceftazidime. TEM-5 is capable of hydrolyzing ceftazidime. TEM-6 is capable of hydrolyzing ceftazidime and aztreonam. TEM-8/CAZ-2, TEM- 16/CAZ-7 and TEM-24/CAZ-6 are markedly active against ceftazidime. IRT- 4 shows resistance to beta-lactamase in
   2273..2861    +  rep_origin     ori: high-copy-number ColE1/pMB1/pBR322/pUC origin of replication
   3047..3186    -  misc_feature   bom: basis of mobility region from pBR322
   3288..3479    -  CDS            rop: Rop protein, which maintains plasmids at low copy number; rop
   3496..3876    +  CDS            YPB1_ECOLX: Protein predicted: Swiss-Prot protein existence level 4. From Escherichia coli.
   4118..5018    -  CDS            TcR (fragment): tetracycline efflux protein; tet; confers resistance to tetracycline
>Addgene plasmid #140848 | pLz56_polyPro_CsoS2_MR_r1 | addgene full sequence | sequence record 298009 | Addgene NGS Result
TAATACGACTCACTATAGGGACACCACAACGGTTTCCCTCTAGAAATAATTTTGTTTAACTTTAAGAAGG
AGATATACCATGTCCTGGAAGCACCATCACCATCACCATGAAAACCTGTACTTCCAGTCCGCAGCTGTTG
GTGGGGGATCTGGAGGTGGGTCTGGTGGACCTCCCCCGCCTCCACCGCCACCGCCAGCTCCTGCACCTGC
GCCTGCTCCTCCGCCACCCCCTCCACCGCCACCTGCTCCTGCTCCTGCTCCGGCACCACCACCTCCGCCT
CCGCCACCTGGAGGTGGATCAGGAGGTGGTTCAGGTGGAGGAAAGGTTGAAACCGGTCACACCCTATCCG
GCGGATCTGTTACGGGCACGCAAGTGGATCGTAAATCTCATGTGACTGGAAACGAGCCGGGCACTTGCCG
AGCAGTCACGGGCACCGAGTACGTAGGTACTGAGCAATTCACCTCTTTTTGCGGTGGCGGTAGCGGAGGT
GGTAGTGGTGGAAGCGGTTAAGCGGTTAAGATCCGGCTGCTAACAAAGCCCGAAAGGAAGCTGAGTTGGC
TGCTGCCACCGCTGAGCAATAACTAGCATAACCCCTTGGGGCCTCTAAACGGGTCTTGAGGGGTTTTTTG
CTGAAAGGAGGAACTATATCCGGATATCCACAGGACGGGTGTGGTCGCCATGATCGCGTAGTCGATAGTG
GCTCCAAGTAGCGAAGCGAGCAGGACTGGGCGGCGGCCAAAGCGGTCGGACAGTGCTCCGAGAACGGGTG
CGCATAGAAATTGCATCAACGCATATAGCGCTAGCAGCACGCCATAGTGACTGGCGATGCTGTCGGAATG
GACGATATCCCGCAAGAGGCCCGGCAGTACCGGCATAACCAAGCCTATGCCTACAGCATCCAGGGTGACG
GTGCCGAGGATGACGATGAGCGCATTGTTAGATTTCATACACGGTGCCTGACTGCGTTAGCAATTTAACT
GTGATAAACTACCGCATTAAAGCTTATCGATGATAAGCTGTCAAACATGAGAATTCTTGAAGACGAAAGG
GCCTCGTGATACGCCTATTTTTATAGGTTAATGTCATGATAATAATGGTTTCTTAGACGTCAGGTGGCAC
TTTTCGGGGAAATGTGCGCGGAACCCCTATTTGTTTATTTTTCTAAATACATTCAAATATGTATCCGCTC
ATGAGACAATAACCCTGATAAATGCTTCAATAATATTGAAAAAGGAAGAGTATGAGTATTCAACATTTCC
GTGTCGCCCTTATTCCCTTTTTTGCGGCATTTTGCCTTCCTGTTTTTGCTCACCCAGAAACGCTGGTGAA
AGTAAAAGATGCTGAAGATCAGTTGGGTGCACGAGTGGGTTACATCGAACTGGATCTCAACAGCGGTAAG
ATCCTTGAGAGTTTTCGCCCCGAAGAACGTTTTCCAATGATGAGCACTTTTAAAGTTCTGCTATGTGGCG
CGGTATTATCCCGTGTTGACGCCGGGCAAGAGCAACTCGGTCGCCGCATACACTATTCTCAGAATGACTT
GGTTGAGTACTCACCAGTCACAGAAAAGCATCTTACGGATGGCATGACAGTAAGAGAATTATGCAGTGCT
GCCATAACCATGAGTGATAACACTGCGGCCAACTTACTTCTGACAACGATCGGAGGACCGAAGGAGCTAA
CCGCTTTTTTGCACAACATGGGGGATCATGTAACTCGCCTTGATCGTTGGGAACCGGAGCTGAATGAAGC
CATACCAAACGACGAGCGTGACACCACGATGCCTGCAGCAATGGCAACAACGTTGCGCAAACTATTAACT
GGCGAACTACTTACTCTAGCTTCCCGGCAACAATTAATAGACTGGATGGAGGCGGATAAAGTTGCAGGAC
CACTTCTGCGCTCGGCCCTTCCGGCTGGCTGGTTTATTGCTGATAAATCTGGAGCCGGTGAGCGTGGCTC
TCGCGGTATCATTGCAGCACTGGGGCCAGATGGTAAGCCCTCCCGTATCGTAGTTATCTACACGACGGGG
AGTCAGGCAACTATGGATGAACGAAATAGACAGATCGCTGAGATAGGTGCCTCACTGATTAAGCATTGGT
AACTGTCAGACCAAGTTTACTCATATATACTTTAGATTGATTTAAAACTTCATTTTTAATTTAAAAGGAT
CTAGGTGAAGATCCTTTTTGATAATCTCATGACCAAAATCCCTTAACGTGAGTTTTCGTTCCACTGAGCG
TCAGACCCCGTAGAAAAGATCAAAGGATCTTCTTGAGATCCTTTTTTTCTGCGCGTAATCTGCTGCTTGC
AAACAAAAAAACCACCGCTACCAGCGGTGGTTTGTTTGCCGGATCAAGAGCTACCAACTCTTTTTCCGAA
GGTAACTGGCTTCAGCAGAGCGCAGATACCAAATACTGTCCTTCTAGTGTAGCCGTAGTTAGGCCACCAC
TTCAAGAACTCTGTAGCACCGCCTACATACCTCGCTCTGCTAATCCTGTTACCAGTGGCTGCTGCCAGTG
GCGATAAGTCGTGTCTTACCGGGTTGGACTCAAGACGATAGTTACCGGATAAGGCGCAGCGGTCGGGCTG
AACGGGGGGTTCGTGCACACAGCCCAGCTTGGAGCGAACGACCTACACCGAACTGAGATACCTACAGCGT
GAGCTATGAGAAAGCGCCACGCTTCCCGAAGGGAGAAAGGCGGACAGGTATCCGGTAAGCGGCAGGGTCG
GAACAGGAGAGCGCACGAGGGAGCTTCCAGGGGGAAACGCCTGGTATCTTTATAGTCCTGTCGGGTTTCG
CCACCTCTGACTTGAGCGTCGATTTTTGTGATGCTCGTCAGGGGGGCGGAGCCTATGGAAAAACGCCAGC
AACGCGGCCTTTTTACGGTTCCTGGCCTTTTGCTGGCCTTTTGCTCACATGTTCTTTCCTGCGTTATCCC
CTGATTCTGTGGATAACCGTATTACCGCCTTTGAGTGAGCTGATACCGCTCGCCGCAGCCGAACGACCGA
GCGCAGCGAGTCAGTGAGCGAGGAAGCGGAAGAGCGCCTGATGCGGTATTTTCTCCTTACGCATCTGTGC
GGTATTTCACACCGCAATGGTGCACTCTCAGTACAATCTGCTCTGATGCCGCATAGTTAAGCCAGTATAC
ACTCCGCTATCGCTACGTGACTGGGTCATGGCTGCGCCCCGACACCCGCCAACACCCGCTGACGCGCCCT
GACGGGCTTGTCTGCTCCCGGCATCCGCTTACAGACAAGCTGTGACCGCCTCCGGGAGCTGCATGTGTCA
GAGGTTTTCACCGTCATCACCGAAACGCGCGAGGCAGCTGCGGTAAAGCTCATCAGCGTGGTCGTGAAGC
GATTCACAGATGTCTGCCTGTTCATCCGCGTCCAGCTCGTTGAGTTTCTCCAGAAGCGTTAATGTCTGGC
TTCTGATAAAGCGGGCCATGTTAAGGGCGGTTTTTTCCTGTTTGGTCACTGATGCCTCCGTGTAAGGGGG
ATTTCTGTTCATGGGGGTAATGATACCGATGAAACGAGAGAGGATGCTCACGATACGGGTTACTGATGAT
GAACATGCCCGGTTACTGGAACGTTGTGAGGGTAAACAACTGGCGGTATGGATGCGGCGGGACCAGAGAA
AAATCACTCAGGGTCAATGCCAGCGCTTCGTTAATACAGATGTAGGTGTTCCACAGGGTAGCCAGCAGCA
TCCTGCGATGCAGATCCGGAACATAATGGTGCAGGGCGCTGACTTCCGCGTTTCCAGACTTTACGAAACA
CGGAAACCGAAGACCATTCATGTTGTTGCTCAGGTCGCAGACGTTTTGCAGCAGCAGTCGCTTCACGTTC
GCTCGCGTATCGGTGATTCATTCTGCTAACCAGTAAGGCAACCCCGCCAGCCTAGCCGGGTCCTCAACGA
CAGGAGCACGATCATGCGCACCCGTGGCCAGGACCCAACGCTGCCCGAGATGCGCCGCGTGCGGCTGCTG
GAGATGGCGGACGCGATGGATATGTTCTGCCAAGGGTTGGTTTGCGCATTCACAGTTCTCCGCAAGAATT
GATTGGCTCCAATTCTTGGAGTGGTGAATCCGTTAGCGAGGTGCCGCCGGCTTCCATTCAGGTCGAGGTG
GCCCGGCTCCATGCACCGCGACGCAACGCGGGGAGGCAGACAAGGTATAGGGCGGCGCCTACAATCCATG
CCAACCCGTTCCATGTGCTCGCCGAGGCGGCATAAATCGCCGTGACGATCAGCGGTCCAATGATCGAAGT
TAGGCTGGTAAGAGCCGCGAGCGATCCTTGAAGCTGTCCCTGATGGTCGTCATCTACCTGCCTGGACAGC
ATGGCCTGCAACGCGGGCATCCCGATGCCGCCGGAAGCGAGAAGAATCATAATGGGGAAGGCCATCCAGC
CTCGCGTCGCGAACGCCAGCAAGACGTAGCCCAGCGCGTCGGCCGCCATGCCGGCGATAATGGCCTGCTT
CTCGCCGAAACGTTTGGTGGCGGGACCAGTGACGAAGGCTTGAGCGAGGGCGTGCAAGATTCCGAATACC
GCAAGCGACAGGCCGATCATCGTCGCGCTCCAGCGAAAGCGGTCCTCGCCGAAAATGACCCAGAGCGCTG
CCGGCACCTGTCCTACGAGTTGCATGATAAAGAAGACAGTCATAAGTGCGGCGACGATAGTCATGCCCCG
CGCCCACCGGAAGGAGCTGACTGGGTTGAAGGCTCTCAAGGGCATCGGTCGACGCTCTCCCTTATGCGAC
TCCTGCATTAGGAAGCAGCCCAGTAGTAGGTTGAGGCCGTTGAGCACCGCCGCCGCAAGGAATGGTGCAT
GCAAGGAGATGGCGCCCAACAGTCCCCCGGCCACGGGGCCTGCCACCATACCCACGCCGAAACAAGCGCT
CATGAGCCCGAAGTGGCGAGCCCGATCTTCCCCATCGGTGATGTCGGCGATATAGGCGCCAGCAACCGCA
CCTGTGGCGCCGGTGATGCCGGCCACGATGCGTCCGGCGTAGAGGATCGAGATCTCGATCCCGCGAAAT
